Addgene plasmid #109076: NK606
Purpose: Reporter gene expression in S. rosetta
Depositing lab: Nicole King. Depositing organization: University of California, Berkeley. Publication: Transfection of choanoflagellates illuminates their cell biology and the ancestry of animal septins. Booth DS, Szmidt-Middleton H, King N. Mol Biol Cell. 2018 Dec 1;29(25):3026-3038. doi: 10.1091/mbc.E18-08-0514. Epub 2018 Oct 3. PubMed 30281390.
Backbone
  Vector backbone: pDSB_0050
  Vector type: Choanoflagellate Expression
Growth in bacteria
  Bacterial resistance: Ampicillin, 100 μg/mL
  Growth temperature: 37°C
  Growth strain: DH5alpha
  Copy number: High Copy
Gene/Insert
  Gene/Insert name: nanoluc (alt name: pEFL_nanoluc)
  Species: Synthetic
  Cloning method: Restriction Enzyme; 5′ cloning site unknown (unknown if destroyed); 3′ cloning site unknown (unknown if destroyed)
Terms and licenses: Academic/Nonprofit Terms; Industry Terms: Not Available to Industry
Depositor comments: pDSB_0051 . Please visit https://www.biorxiv.org/content/early/2018/06/09/343111 for bioRxiv preprint.
How to cite: NK606 was a gift from Nicole King (Addgene plasmid # 109076 ; http://n2t.net/addgene:109076 ; RRID:Addgene_109076)
