[The description below was written by a language model from this plasmid's Addgene catalogue record and pLannotate feature annotations shown in this document.]
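Description:
NK606 (also recorded as pDSB_0051, alternative insert name pEFL_nanoluc) is a 4,684-nt choanoflagellate expression plasmid built on the pDSB_0050 backbone and intended for reporter gene expression in Salpingoeca rosetta. It is a pUC-style shuttle construct. In E. coli it is maintained at high copy through a ColE1/pMB1-type origin and selected with ampicillin via the β-lactamase gene and its native promoter. Leftover pUC-family elements are also annotated, including a lacI fragment, CAP binding site, lac promoter and operator, a partial multiple cloning site, a lacZα fragment, and fragments of bom and rop. These appear to be backbone remnants rather than functional parts of the payload.

The payload is a synthetic nanoluc coding sequence. The automated annotation picks it up as a fragment matching the catalytic subunit of the Oplophorus gracilirostris luciferase, the deep-sea shrimp enzyme from which NanoLuc was engineered. This small luciferase oxidises a coelenterazine-type substrate with emission of blue light, giving a sensitive luminescence readout of expression. The feature table leaves roughly 1.1 kb upstream of the reporter and several hundred bases downstream unannotated. These stretches presumably hold the regulatory sequences that drive expression in the choanoflagellate. The alternative name suggests an "EFL" promoter, but the record does not explicitly identify the promoter or terminator, and the cloning sites are listed as unknown. No marker for selection in S. rosetta is annotated. The record supports use as a luminescent reporter of gene expression in transfected S. rosetta cells.
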