Features (pLannotate 1.2.2; 12 found; start..end, strand, type, name):
     95..199     +  promoter       AmpR promoter: bla
    200..1060    +  CDS            AmpR: β-lactamase; bla; confers resistance to ampicillin, carbenicillin, and related antibiotics
   1231..1819    +  rep_origin     ori: high-copy-number ColE1/pMB1/pBR322/pUC origin of replication
   2041..2133    +  CDS            lacI (fragment): lac repressor; lacI; The lac repressor binds to the lac operator to inhibit transcription in E. coli. This inhibition can be relieved by adding lactose or isopropyl-β-D-thiogalactopyranoside (IPTG).
   2146..2167    +  protein_bind   CAP binding site: CAP binding activates transcription in the presence of cAMP. E. coli catabolite activator protein
   2182..2212    +  promoter       lac promoter: promoter for the E. coli lac operon
   2220..2236    +  protein_bind   lac operator: The lac repressor binds to the lac operator to inhibit transcription in E. coli. This inhibition can be relieved by adding lactose or isopropyl-β-D-thiogalactopyranoside (IPTG). lac repressor encoded by lacI
   3368..3889    +  CDS            LUCI_OPLGR (fragment): Experimental evidence at protein level: Swiss-Prot protein existence level 1. Catalytic subunit of oplophorus-luciferin 2-monooxygenase. Oxidoreductase that converts coelenterazine (the oplophorus luciferin) to coelenteramide under emission of blue light with a maximum at 454 nm. Is also active with bisdeoxycoelenterazine. From Oplophorus gracilirostris (Luminous shrimp).
   4255..4288    -  misc_feature   MCS (fragment): pUC18/19 multiple cloning site
   4285..4442    +  CDS            lacZα (fragment): LacZα fragment of β-galactosidase; lacZ fragment
   4448..4547    -  misc_feature   bom (fragment): basis of mobility region from pBR322
   4649..4684    -  CDS            rop (fragment): Rop protein, which maintains plasmids at low copy number; rop
>Addgene plasmid #109076 | NK606 | addgene full sequence | sequence record 210270 | Addgene NGS Result
ACGAAAGGGCCTCGTGATACGCCTATTTTTATAGGTTAATGTCATGATAATAATGGTTTCTTAGACGTCA
GGTGGCACTTTTCGGGGAAATGTGCGCGGAACCCCTATTTGTTTATTTTTCTAAATACATTCAAATATGT
ATCCGCTCATGAGACAATAACCCTGATAAATGCTTCAATAATATTGAAAAAGGAAGAGTATGAGTATTCA
ACATTTCCGTGTCGCCCTTATTCCCTTTTTTGCGGCATTTTGCCTTCCTGTTTTTGCTCACCCAGAAACG
CTGGTGAAAGTAAAAGATGCTGAAGATCAGTTGGGTGCACGAGTGGGTTACATCGAACTGGATCTCAACA
GCGGTAAGATCCTTGAGAGTTTTCGCCCCGAAGAACGTTTTCCAATGATGAGCACTTTTAAAGTTCTGCT
ATGTGGCGCGGTATTATCCCGTATTGACGCCGGGCAAGAGCAACTCGGTCGCCGCATACACTATTCTCAG
AATGACTTGGTTGAGTACTCACCAGTCACAGAAAAGCATCTTACGGATGGCATGACAGTAAGAGAATTAT
GCAGTGCTGCCATAACCATGAGTGATAACACTGCGGCCAACTTACTTCTGACAACGATCGGAGGACCGAA
GGAGCTAACCGCTTTTTTGCACAACATGGGGGATCATGTAACTCGCCTTGATCGTTGGGAACCGGAGCTG
AATGAAGCCATACCAAACGACGAGCGTGACACCACGATGCCTGTAGCAATGGCAACAACGTTGCGCAAAC
TATTAACTGGCGAACTACTTACTCTAGCTTCCCGGCAACAATTAATAGACTGGATGGAGGCGGATAAAGT
TGCAGGACCACTTCTGCGCTCGGCCCTTCCGGCTGGCTGGTTTATTGCTGATAAATCTGGAGCCGGTGAG
CGTGGGTCTCGCGGTATCATTGCAGCACTGGGGCCAGATGGTAAGCCCTCCCGTATCGTAGTTATCTACA
CGACGGGGAGTCAGGCAACTATGGATGAACGAAATAGACAGATCGCTGAGATAGGTGCCTCACTGATTAA
GCATTGGTAACTGTCAGACCAAGTTTACTCATATATACTTTAGATTGATTTAAAACTTCATTTTTAATTT
AAAAGGATCTAGGTGAAGATCCTTTTTGATAATCTCATGACCAAAATCCCTTAACGTGAGTTTTCGTTCC
ACTGAGCGTCAGACCCCGTAGAAAAGATCAAAGGATCTTCTTGAGATCCTTTTTTTCTGCGCGTAATCTG
CTGCTTGCAAACAAAAAAACCACCGCTACCAGCGGTGGTTTGTTTGCCGGATCAAGAGCTACCAACTCTT
TTTCCGAAGGTAACTGGCTTCAGCAGAGCGCAGATACCAAATACTGTTCTTCTAGTGTAGCCGTAGTTAG
GCCACCACTTCAAGAACTCTGTAGCACCGCCTACATACCTCGCTCTGCTAATCCTGTTACCAGTGGCTGC
TGCCAGTGGCGATAAGTCGTGTCTTACCGGGTTGGACTCAAGACGATAGTTACCGGATAAGGCGCAGCGG
TCGGGCTGAACGGGGGGTTCGTGCACACAGCCCAGCTTGGAGCGAACGACCTACACCGAACTGAGATACC
TACAGCGTGAGCTATGAGAAAGCGCCACGCTTCCCGAAGGGAGAAAGGCGGACAGGTATCCGGTAAGCGG
CAGGGTCGGAACAGGAGAGCGCACGAGGGAGCTTCCAGGGGGAAACGCCTGGTATCTTTATAGTCCTGTC
GGGTTTCGCCACCTCTGACTTGAGCGTCGATTTTTGTGATGCTCGTCAGGGGGGCGGAGCCTATGGAAAA
ACGCCAGCAACGCGGCCTTTTTACGGTTCCTGGCCTTTTGCTGGCCTTTTGCTCACATCTTCTTTCCTGC
GTTATCCCGCTGGCCTTTTGCTCACATCTTCTTTCCTGCGTTATCCCCTGATTCTGTGGATAACCGTATT
ACCGCCTTTGAGTGAGCTGATACCGCTCGCCGCAGCCGAACGACCGAGCGCAGCGAGTCAGTGAGCGAGG
AAGCGGAAGAGCGCCCAATACGCAAACCGCCTCTCCCCGCGCGTTGGCCGATTCATTAATGCAGCTGGCA
CGACAGGTTTCCCGACTGGAAAGCGGGCAGTGAGCGCAACGCAATTAATGTGAGTTAGCTCACTCATTAG
GCACCCCAGGCTTTACACTTTATGCTTCCGGCTCGTATGTTGTGTGGAATTGTGAGCGGATAACAATTTC
ACACAGGAAACAGCTATGACCATGATTACGCCAAGCTTGTAACGACTGCAGTCTTGTTGTCGTTTGTCGT
CGTCGTTCTCTGTCTCCCACCCAACTTTTGCCAATTGCAACAGTGACTTCTGTACAATTTGCAACAGATA
CCAACGTGTCGAGTCAGCACAAATGGCGAGGAAGGTTCGCGTGCATTGCTTGCGCGCCTCTTTGTCATGG
GCGCACGCTGATTTGTGTGTGATTTGCACCAAATTTCCTGCCGACACAACTTGGGCCCGTACCACACGAC
CCGTTTCTGGACCCGTTTCTGGCCCAGAAACGCGAATGTTGCGAAAGATGCGACCACGTGCTCGCTGTCG
ACAACACAAACTCCCGCACAATCCCCATGAAAAAAAAAGTGCTTGCTGGGCTTGTGTCTGGCCTGTGTGC
GTGGCGTGGCCGCGTGTGGCTTCGTTCTTGCTTCTGCTCACTCAGCCTGTTACACGCAGAGTGGCTGCGA
GAAACAAGGAGAGGGGTTTGCGGCATTGGCGCATGTGCATCTGCCTTTTTCATTGAGTCAGTCTGCAGCT
CAAGAGGTTGGTTTCGTCGACGGATATGAGTGAGCTTCTATGGATGATGAGAGGTGGTGGTGGTTGTATG
GTTGGTGGTTGGTGGTTGGTGCAAGGCGAGCCACGCGAAGAGCGACAAGGATGAGGGAGAGGAGAGGAGA
CTAGGAAAGAGGTGAAGGGAAGGGAAGGGCGAGCAATGACGACGAGATAAAAGACAGCCACCACCGCACC
CGCACAAAAGCATTGCTCGCACGCATGGTCGTGTGTTATGTTTCACACCACCAACATAACCAATACAAGC
CATCACCAATACAAGCCAGCGCTCAAGCACACACGCACGCACGCACACACAATACACACGCACGTGAAAC
GTTCACATTGTCCGCTCACAAATGCCTTTCCCTTCTCGTCGCTTTCCTTGCCTTTTTTTCTTCCCCTCCT
GACTTCCTTCCTGCCTTCCTTCCTTCCTCCCCTTCTCCGTCCACCAACACCATTTATTTCTCTGCTCTTT
TTCCTCGTGCCACGTGAGCAGTCTTTTCGCGTCGTCTTCTTCTTTGACCCCGTTTACCGTCAACACCATC
AACAACCAGCAACATGTCTGTCTTCACCCTCGAGGACTTCGTCGGCGACTGGCGCCAGACCGCTGGTTAC
AACCTCGACCAGGTCCTCGAGCAGGGCGGCGTCTCCTCCCTCTTCCAGAACCTCGGCGTCTCCGTCACCC
CCATCCAGCGCATCGTCCTCTCCGGCGAGAACGGCCTCAAGATCGACATCCACGTCATCATCCCCTACGA
GGGCCTCTCCGGCGACCAGATGGGCCAGATCGAGAAGATCTTCAAGGTCGTCTACCCCGTCGACGACCAC
CACTTCAAGGTCATCCTCCACTACGGCACCCTCGTCATCGACGGCGTCACCCCCAACATGATCGACTACT
TCGGCCGCCCCTACGAGGGCATCGCCGTCTTCGACGGCAAGAAGATCACCGTCACCGGCACCCTCTGGAA
CGGCAACAAGATCATCGACGAGCGCCTCATCAACCCCGACGGCTCCCTCCTCTTCCGCGTCACCATCAAC
GGCGTCACCGGCTGGCGCCTCTGCGAGCGCATCCTCGCTTAAGAGCTCCCCCCAGCATTATCACGTCTAC
TGTGTGTATGTTGTCGCTCTCTGTTTGACCTCTCTCTTGTCTACTATGTTGCCTCTCTCTCTTTCTTGAT
TGCACCCCTTTCCTCGCTACGACTACTACGACTTCCGCTACCTTGACTTTGTTGGCTTGTTGCCACCTTT
TGGTCTTGCGTTTCGTCTGCTCGTCACTCTTGTCTCTTTTTGACGACTTGTGTGTGATGACGGCGTGAGG
CTGTGACTGACTGACTCTCAACAACTTCCAATAAAAACCCCTACATCGCACGTGACTGACTGCACATTTA
GTGAAGGGAAGGAAAAGAAGTGAGGTGTTTTCATGTACATGAGGCTTGTCGTTGCTCTAGAGGATCCCCG
GGTACCGAGCTCGAATTCACTGGCCGTCGTTTTACAACGTCGTGACTGGGAAAACCCTGGCGTTACCCAA
CTTAATCGCCTTGCAGCACATCCCCCTTTCGCCAGCTGGCGTAATAGCGAAGAGGCCCGCACCGATCGCC
CTTCCCAACAGTTGCGCAGCCTGAATGGCGAATGGCGCCTGATGCGGTATTTTCTCCTTACGCATCTGTG
CGGTATTTCACACCGCATATGGTGCACTCTCAGTACAATCTGCTCTGATGCCGCATAGTTAAGCCAGCCC
CGACACCCGCCAACACCCGCTGACGCGCCCTGACGGGCTTGTCTGCTCCCGGCATCCGCTTACAGACAAG
CTGTGACCGTCTCCGGGAGCTGCATGTGTCAGAGGTTTTCACCGTCATCACCGAAACGCGCGAG
